>Addgene plasmid #78224 | pZS2oxySp-GFP-proD-oxyR | addgene full sequence | sequence record 178137 | Addgene NGS Result
TTCATTATCCATCCTCCATCGCCACGATAGTTCATGGCGATAGGTAGAATAGCAATGAACGATTATCCCT
ATCAAGCATTCTGACTGATAATTGCTCACACGAATTCATTAAAGAGGAGAAAGGTACCATGAGTAAAGGA
GAAGAACTTTTCACTGGAGTTGTCCCAATTCTTGTTGAATTAGATGGTGATGTTAATGGGCACAAATTTT
CTGTCAGTGGAGAGGGTGAAGGTGATGCAACATACGGAAAACTTACCCTTAAATTTATTTGCACTACTGG
AAAACTACCTGTTCCATGGCCAACACTTGTCACTACTTTCGGTTATGGTGTTCAATGCTTTGCGAGATAC
CCAGATCATATGAAACAGCATGACTTTTTCAAGAGTGCCATGCCCGAAGGTTATGTACAGGAAAGAACTA
TATTTTTCAAAGATGACGGGAACTACAAGACACGTGCTGAAGTCAAGTTTGAAGGTGATACCCTTGTTAA
TAGAATCGAGTTAAAAGGTATTGATTTTAAAGAAGATGGAAACATTCTTGGACACAAATTGGAATACAAC
TATAACTCACACAATGTATACATCATGGCAGACAAACAAAAGAATGGAATCAAAGTTAACTTCAAAATTA
GACACAACATTGAAGATGGAAGCGTTCAACTAGCAGACCATTATCAACAAAATACTCCAATTGGCGATGG
CCCTGTCCTTTTACCAGACAACCATTACCTGTCCACACAATCTGCCCTTTCGAAAGATCCCAACGAAAAG
AGAGACCACATGGTCCTTCTTGAGTTTGTAACAGCTGCTGGGATTACACATGGCATGGATGATCTCTACA
AATAACCCGGGGGATCCCATGGTACGCGTGCTAGAGGCATCAAATAAAACGAAAGGCTCAGTCGAAAGAC
TGGGCCTTTCGTTTTATCTGTTGTTTGTCGGTGAACGCTCTCCTGAGTAGGACAAATCCGCCGCCCTAGA
CCTAGCACAGCTAACACCACGTCGTCCCTATCTGCTGCCCTAGGTCTATGAGTGGTTGCTGGATAACTTT
ACGGGCATGCATAAGGCTCGTATAATATATTCAGGGAGACCACAACGGTTTCCCTCTACAAATAATTTTG
TTTAACTTTGAATTCTTCACACAGGAAACCGGTACCATGAATATTCGTGATCTTGAGTACCTGGTGGCAT
TGGCTGAACACCGCCATTTTCGGCGTGCGGCAGATTCCTGCCACGTTAGCCAGCCGACGCTTAGCGGGCA
AATTCGTAAGCTGGAAGATGAGCTGGGCGTGATGTTGCTGGAGCGGACCAGCCGTAAAGTGTTGTTCACC
CAGGCGGGAATGCTGCTGGTGGATCAGGCGCGTACCGTGCTGCGTGAGGTGAAAGTCCTTAAAGAGATGG
CAAGCCAGCAGGGCGAGACGATGTCCGGACCGCTGCACATTGGTTTGATTCCCACAGTTGGACCGTACCT
GCTACCGCATATTATCCCTATGCTGCACCAGACCTTTCCAAAGCTGGAAATGTATCTGCATGAAGCACAG
ACCCACCAGTTACTGGCGCAACTGGACAGCGGCAAACTCGATTGCGTGATCCTCGCGCTGGTGAAAGAGA
GCGAAGCATTCATTGAAGTGCCGTTGTTTGATGAGCCAATGTTGCTGGCTATCTATGAAGATCACCCGTG
GGCGAACCGCGAATGCGTACCGATGGCCGATCTGGCAGGGGAAAAACTGCTGATGCTGGAAGATGGTCAC
TGTTTGCGCGATCAGGCAATGGGTTTCTGTTTTGAAGCCGGGGCGGATGAAGATACACACTTCCGCGCGA
CCAGCCTGGAAACTCTGCGCAACATGGTGGCGGCAGGTAGCGGGATCACTTTACTGCCAGCGCTGGCTGT
GCCGCCGGAGCGCAAACGCGATGGGGTTGTTTATCTGCCGTGCATTAAGCCGGAACCACGCCGCACTATT
GGCCTGGTTTATCGTCCTGGCTCACCGCTGCGCAGCCGCTATGAGCAGCTGGCAGAGGCCATCCGCGCAA
GAATGGATGGCCATTTCGATAAAGTTTTAAAACAGGCGGTTTAACCCGGGGGATCCCATGGTACGCGTGC
TAGAGGCATCAAATAAAACGAAAGGCTCAGTCGAAAGACTGGGCCTTTCGTTTTATCTGTTGTTTGTCGG
TGAACGCTCTCCTGAGTAGGACAAATCCGCCGCCCTAGACCTAGGGCCTAGGGTACGGGTTTTGCTGCCC
GCAAACGGGCTGTTCTGGTGTTGCTAGTTTGTTATCAGAATCGCAGATCCGGCTTCAGCCGGTTTGCCGG
CTGAAAGCGCTATTTCTTCCAGAATTGCCATGATTTTTTCCCCACGGGAGGCGTCACTGGCTCCCGTGTT
GTCGGCAGCTTTGATTCGATAAGCAGCATCGCCTGTTTCAGGCTGTCTATGTGTGACTGTTGAGCTGTAA
CAAGTTGTCTCAGGTGTTCAATTTCATGTTCTAGTTGCTTTGTTTTACTGGTTTCACCTGTTCTATTAGG
TGTTACATGCTGTTCATCTGTTACATTGTCGATCTGTTCATGGTGAACAGCTTTGAATGCACCAAAAACT
CGTAAAAGCTCTGATGTATCTATCTTTTTTACACCGTTTTCATCTGTGCATATGGACAGTTTTCCCTTTG
ATATGTAACGGTGAACAGTTGTTCTACTTTTGTTTGTTAGTCTTGATGCTTCACTGATAGATACAAGAGC
CATAAGAACCTCAGATCCTTCCGTATTTAGCCAGTATGTTCTCTAGTGTGGTTCGTTGTTTTTGCGTGAG
CCATGAGAACGAACCATTGAGATCATACTTACTTTGCATGTCACTCAAAAATTTTGCCTCAAAACTGGTG
AGCTGAATTTTTGCAGTTAAAGCATCGTGTAGTGTTTTTCTTAGTCCGTTATGTAGGTAGGAATCTGATG
TAATGGTTGTTGGTATTTTGTCACCATTCATTTTTATCTGGTTGTTCTCAAGTTCGGTTACGAGATCCAT
TTGTCTATCTAGTTCAACTTGGAAAATCAACGTATCAGTCGGGCGGCCTCGCTTATCAACCACCAATTTC
ATATTGCTGTAAGTGTTTAAATCTTTACTTATTGGTTTCAAAACCCATTGGTTAAGCCTTTTAAACTCAT
GGTAGTTATTTTCAAGCATTAACATGAACTTAAATTCATCAAGGCTAATCTCTATATTTGCCTTGTGAGT
TTTCTTTTGTGTTAGTTCTTTTAATAACCACTCATAAATCCTCATAGAGTATTTGTTTTCAAAAGACTTA
ACATGTTCCAGATTATATTTTATGAATTTTTTTAACTGGAAAAGATAAGGCAATATCTCTTCACTAAAAA
CTAATTCTAATTTTTCGCTTGAGAACTTGGCATAGTTTGTCCACTGGAAAATCTCAAAGCCTTTAACCAA
AGGATTCCTGATTTCCACAGTTCTCGTCATCAGCTCTCTGGTTGCTTTAGCTAATACACCATAAGCATTT
TCCCTACTGATGTTCATCATCTGAGCGTATTGGTTATAAGTGAACGATACCGTCCGTTCTTTCCTTGTAG
GGTTTTCAATCGTGGGGTTGAGTAGTGCCACACAGCATAAAATTAGCTTGGTTTCATGCTCCGTTAAGTC
ATAGCGACTAATCGCTAGTTCATTTGCTTTGAAAACAACTAATTCAGACATACATCTCAATTGGTCTAGG
TGATTTTAATCACTATACCAATTGAGATGGGCTAGTCAATGATAATTACTAGTCCTTTTCCTTTGAGTTG
TGGGTATCTGTAAATTCTGCTAGACCTTTGCTGGAAAACTTGTAAATTCTGCTAGACCCTCTGTAAATTC
CGCTAGACCTTTGTGTGTTTTTTTTGTTTATATTCAAGTGGTTATAATTTATAGAATAAAGAAAGAATAA
AAAAAGATAAAAAGAATAGATCCCAGCCCTGTGTATAACTCACTACTTTAGTCAGTTCCGCAGTATTACA
AAAGGATGTCGCAAACGCTGTTTGCTCCTCTACAAAACAGACCTTAAAACCCTAAAGGCTTAAGTAGCAC
CCTCGCAAGCTCGGGCAAATCGCTGAATATTCCTTTTGTCTCCGACCATCAGGCACCTGAGTCGCTGTCT
TTTTCGTGACATTCAGTTCGCTGCGCTCACGGCTCTGGCAGTGAATGGGGGTAAATGGCACTACAGGCGC
CTTTTATGGATTCATGCAAGGAAACTACCCATAATACAAGAAAAGCCCGTCACGGGCTTCTCAGGGCGTT
TTATGGCGGGTCTGCTATGTGGTGCTATCTGACTTTTTGCTGTTCAGCAGTTCCTGCCCTCTGATTTTCC
AGTCTGACCACTTCGGATTATCCCGTGACAGGTCATTCAGACTGGCTAATGCACCCAGTAAGGCAGCGGT
ATCATCAACAGGCTTACCCGTCTTACTGTCCCTAGTACTAGTGCTTGGATTCTCACCAATAAAAAACGCC
CGGCGGCAACCGAGCGTTCTGAACAAATCCAGATGGAGTTCTGAGGTCATTACTGGATCTATCAACAGGA
GTCCAAGCGAGCTCTCGAACCCCAGAGTCCCGCTCAGAAGAACTCGTCAAGAAGGCGATAGAAGGCGATG
CGCTGCGAATCGGGAGCGGCGATACCGTAAAGCACGAGGAAGCGGTCAGCCCATTCGCCGCCAAGCTCTT
CAGCAATATCACGGGTAGCCAACGCTATGTCCTGATAGCGGTCCGCCACACCCAGCCGGCCACAGTCGAT
GAATCCAGAAAAGCGGCCATTTTCCACCATGATATTCGGCAAGCAGGCATCGCCATGGGTCACGACGAGA
TCCTCGCCGTCGGGCATGCGCGCCTTGAGCCTGGCGAACAGTTCGGCTGGCGCGAGCCCCTGATGCTCTT
CGTCCAGATCATCCTGATCGACAAGACCGGCTTCCATCCGAGTACGTGCTCGCTCGATGCGATGTTTCGC
TTGGTGGTCGAATGGGCAGGTAGCCGGATCAAGCGTATGCAGCCGCCGCATTGCATCAGCCATGATGGAT
ACTTTCTCGGCAGGAGCAAGGTGAGATGACAGGAGATCCTGCCCCGGCACTTCGCCCAATAGCAGCCAGT
CCCTTCCCGCTTCAGTGACAACGTCGAGCACAGCTGCGCAAGGAACGCCCGTCGTGGCCAGCCACGATAG
CCGCGCTGCCTCGTCCTGCAGTTCATTCAGGGCACCGGACAGGTCGGTCTTGACAAAAAGAACCGGGCGC
CCCTGCGCTGACAGCCGGAACACGGCGGCATCAGAGCAGCCGATTGTCTGTTGTGCCCAGTCATAGCCGA
ATAGCCTCTCCACCCAAGCGGCCGGAGAACCTGCGTGCAATCCATCTTGTTCAATCATGCGAAACGATCC
TCATCCTGTCTCTTGATCAGATCTTGATCCCCTGCGCCATCAGATCCTTGGCGGCAAGAAAGCCATCCAG
TTTACTTTGCAGGGCTTCCCAACCTTACCAGAGGGCGCCCCAGCTGGCAATTCCGACGTC
Features (pLannotate 1.2.2; 10 found; start..end, strand, type, name):
    129..842     +  CDS            GFPmut3: GFPmut3 is a basic (constitutively fluorescent) green fluorescent protein published in 1996, derived from Aequorea victoria. It is reported to be a very rapidly-maturing weak dimer.
    881..967     +  terminator     rrnB T1 terminator: Escherichia coli rrnB; transcription terminator T1 from the E. coli rrnB gene
    976..1047    +  CDS            sspB (fragment): SSPB_ECOLI - Experimental evidence at protein level: Swiss-Prot protein existence level 1. Also stimulates degradation of the N-terminus of RseA (residues 1-108, alone or in complex with sigma-E) by ClpX-ClpP in a non-ssrA-mediated fashion. From Escherichia coli (strain K12).
   1157..2071    +  CDS            oxyR: OXYR_ECOLI - Also known as momR, mor. Experimental evidence at protein level: Swiss-Prot protein existence level 1. Hydrogen peroxide sensor. Activates the expression of a regulon of hydrogen peroxide-inducible genes such as katG, gor, ahpC, ahpF, oxyS (a regulatory RNA), dps, fur and grxA. OxyR expression is negatively autoregulated by binding to a 43 bp region upstream of its own coding sequence. OxyR is inactivated by reduction of its essential disulfide bond by the product of GrxA, itself positively regulated by OxyR. Has also a positive regulatory effect on the production of surface prote
   2110..2196    +  terminator     rrnB T1 terminator: Escherichia coli rrnB; transcription terminator T1 from the E. coli rrnB gene
   2741..3691    -  CDS            Rep101: RepA protein needed for replication with the pSC101 origin; rep101
   3739..3961    -  rep_origin     pSC101 ori: low-copy replication origin that requires the Rep101 protein
   4459..4553    -  terminator     lambda t0 terminator: transcription terminator from phage lambda
   4587..5378    -  CDS            neo: KKA2_KLEPN - Also known as kan, nptII. Experimental evidence at protein level: Swiss-Prot protein existence level 1. Resistance to kanamycin, neomycin, paromomycin, ribostamycin, butirosin and gentamicin B. From Klebsiella pneumoniae.
   5410..12      -  CDS            tnpA (fragment) (across the origin): TN5P_ECOLX - Also known as tnp. Experimental evidence at protein level: Swiss-Prot protein existence level 1. Mediates transposition of transposon Tn5 by a 'cut and paste' mechanism. First, the monomeric transposase binds the 19 bp inverted DNA repeats flanking the transposon. Then, dimerization of the DNA- bound transposase creates a synaptic DNA complex. After nicking of the first DNA strand, excision of the transposon proceeds through a series of intermediates. The transposase then mediates the insertion of the transposon at a new site by strand transfer. The activity of the wild- type tran
