[The description below was written by a language model from this plasmid's Addgene catalogue record and pLannotate feature annotations shown in this document.]
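Description:
pZS2oxySp-GFP-proD-oxyR is a 5,520-bp bacterial plasmid carrying a synthetic gene circuit on the pZS2 backbone, intended for use in Escherichia coli. It replicates from the low-copy pSC101 origin, which depends on the plasmid-encoded Rep101 (RepA) protein. Selection is by kanamycin through the neo/nptII aminoglycoside phosphotransferase gene, which is followed by a phage lambda t0 terminator. A short Tn5 transposase fragment annotated next to the resistance gene is most likely a remnant of the Tn5 origin of that marker rather than a functional element. The catalogue lists copy number as unknown, although the annotated origin is a low-copy one.

The payload consists of two transcription units in the same orientation, each closed by an rrnB T1 terminator. The first encodes GFPmut3, a rapidly maturing green fluorescent protein. The second encodes OxyR, the E. coli hydrogen peroxide sensor that activates peroxide-inducible genes, including the regulatory RNA oxyS. The promoters were not picked up by the automated annotation. The plasmid name indicates that GFP is driven by the oxyS promoter (oxySp) and oxyR by proD, a constitutive insulated promoter. A small hit to sspB lies between the first terminator and oxyR, in the region where that promoter would sit, and is probably an incidental match.

Read this way, constitutively supplied OxyR would sense hydrogen peroxide and activate the oxyS promoter, giving a fluorescent readout of oxidant level. The record states the purpose only as a synthetic gene circuit, associated with work on mixed-signal (analog and digital) computation in living cells. A sensor module of this kind would fit that context.
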