Addgene plasmid #78224: pZS2oxySp-GFP-proD-oxyR
Purpose: synthetic gene circuit
Depositing lab: Timothy Lu. Depositing organization: Massachusetts Institute of Technology. Publication: Synthetic mixed-signal computation in living cells. Rubens JR, Selvaggio G, Lu TK. Nat Commun. 2016 Jun 3;7:11658. doi: 10.1038/ncomms11658. PubMed 27255669.
Backbone
  Vector backbone: pZS2
Growth in bacteria
  Bacterial resistance: Kanamycin, 50 μg/mL
  Growth temperature: 37°C
  Growth strain: DH5alpha
  Copy number: Unknown
Gene/Insert
  Gene/Insert name: synthetic gene circuit
  Species: not applicable
Terms and licenses: Academic/Nonprofit Terms; Industry Terms: Not Available to Industry
How to cite: pZS2oxySp-GFP-proD-oxyR was a gift from Timothy Lu (Addgene plasmid # 78224 ; http://n2t.net/addgene:78224 ; RRID:Addgene_78224)
